Addgene plasmid #142980: TFORF2710
Purpose: Lentiviral vector for overexpressing transcription factor ORFs with unique 24-bp barcodes. Barcodes facilitate identification of transcription factors in pooled screens.
Depositing lab: Feng Zhang. Depositing organization: Broad Institute. Publication: A transcription factor atlas of directed differentiation. Joung J, Ma S, Tay T, Geiger-Schuller KR, Kirchgatterer PC, Verdine VK, Guo B, Arias-Garcia MA, Allen WE, Singh A, Kuksenko O, Abudayyeh OO, Gootenberg JS, Fu Z, Macrae RK, Buenrostro JD, Regev A, Zhang F. Cell. 2023 Jan 5;186(1):209-229.e26. doi: 10.1016/j.cell.2022.11.026. PubMed 36608654.
Backbone
  Vector backbone: pLX_TRC317
  Backbone manufacturer: Broad Institute Genetic Perturbation Platform
  Backbone size w/o insert (bp): 8264
  Vector type: Mammalian Expression, Lentiviral
  Selectable markers: Puromycin
Growth in bacteria
  Bacterial resistance: Ampicillin, 100 μg/mL
  Growth temperature: 37°C
  Growth strain: NEB Stable
  Copy number: High Copy
Gene/Insert
  Gene/Insert name: DMRTA1
  Species: H. sapiens (human)
  Insert size (bp): 1616
  Entrez Gene: DMRTA1 (a.k.a. DMO, MGC163307, MGC163309)
  Promoter: EF1a
  Cloning method: Unknown
  Sequencing primers: 5′ GGGTGGAGACTGAAGTTAGGCCAG; 3′ CACATAGCGTAAAAGGAGCAACATAG
Terms and licenses: Academic/Nonprofit Terms; Industry Terms: Not Available to Industry
Depositor comments: NM_022160,ENST00000325870 . The transcription factor ORF portion of this plasmid was synthesized by Genewiz. Please test multiple small colonies in case of plasmid recombination. To make this collection available in a timely manner, a portion of this collection was not fully sequenced by Addgene. If an Addgene verified full plasmid sequence is not available, please contact us prior to placing an order to request the full sequence.
How to cite: TFORF2710 was a gift from Feng Zhang (Addgene plasmid # 142980 ; http://n2t.net/addgene:142980 ; RRID:Addgene_142980)
