[The description below was written by a language model from this plasmid's Addgene catalogue record and pLannotate feature annotations shown in this document.]
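Description:
TFORF2710 is a lentiviral mammalian expression plasmid built on the pLX_TRC317 backbone and carrying the human transcription factor DMRTA1 (also known as DMO) as a synthesized open reading frame. It belongs to a collection of transcription factor ORF vectors in which each clone carries a unique 24-bp barcode, so that individual factors can be identified by sequencing in pooled overexpression screens. The feature table does not annotate the barcode itself. It may sit in the short stretch between the ORF and the WPRE, where a small U6-promoter-like fragment is called, but the record does not confirm this. In bacteria the plasmid is maintained through a high-copy ColE1/pUC origin and ampicillin resistance. An f1 origin and remnants of a lac/lacZα cloning region with T7 and T3 promoters are also present. The depositor warns that the plasmid can recombine, which is a common issue with LTR-containing vectors.

The viral cassette has a third-generation, self-inactivating layout. An RSV promoter drives a truncated HIV-1 5' LTR, followed by the Ψ packaging signal with a gag fragment and the RRE for Rev-dependent export of the genomic RNA. The cassette ends in a ΔU3 3' LTR and an SV40 polyadenylation signal. Within the provirus, an SV40 early promoter/origin drives puromycin N-acetyltransferase for selection of transduced cells. A cPPT/CTS element, which aids nuclear import of the viral genome, follows the puromycin gene. The EF-1α promoter then drives constitutive expression of DMRTA1, and a downstream WPRE enhances transcript stability and expression. No epitope tag or fluorescent reporter is annotated. The construct is intended for packaging into lentivirus to stably overexpress DMRTA1, either alone or in pooled barcoded screens such as directed differentiation studies.
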