Features (pLannotate 1.2.2; 31 found; start..end, strand, type, name):
      5..231     +  promoter       RSV promoter: Rous sarcoma virus enhancer/promoter
    232..412     +  LTR            5' LTR (truncated): truncated 5' long terminal repeat (LTR) from HIV-1
    459..584     +  misc_feature   HIV-1 Ψ: packaging signal of human immunodeficiency virus type 1
    568..931     +  CDS            HIV-1 gag (fragment): gag protein from human immunodeficiency virus 1; gag
   1077..1310    +  misc_feature   RRE: The Rev response element (RRE) of HIV-1 allows for Rev-dependent mRNA export from the nucleus to the cytoplasm.
   1687..1713    +  CDS            Rev (fragment): human immunodeficiency virus 1 (HIV-1) Rev protein; rev; enhances nuclear export of unspliced and incompletely spliced viral mRNAs
   1720..1743    +  promoter       SV40 promoter (fragment): SV40 early promoter
   1744..1815    +  promoter       SV40 promoter (fragment): SV40 enhancer and early promoter
   1839..1974    +  rep_origin     SV40 ori: SV40 origin of replication
   2020..2616    +  CDS            PuroR (fragment): puromycin N-acetyltransferase; pac from Streptomyces; confers resistance to puromycin
   2665..2782    +  misc_feature   cPPT/CTS: central polypurine tract and central termination sequence of HIV-1
   2847..2913    +  CDS            small t antigen (fragment): SV40 (simian virus 40) small t antigen
   2920..4098    +  promoter       EF-1α promoter: strong constitutive promoter for human elongation factor EF-1α
   4115..5626    +  CDS            DMRTA1: DMRTA_HUMAN - Also known as DMO. Experimental evidence at protein level: Swiss-Prot protein existence level 1. From Homo sapiens (Human).
   5642..5695    +  promoter       U6 promoter (fragment): RNA polymerase III promoter for human U6 snRNA
   5737..6325    +  misc_feature   WPRE: woodchuck hepatitis virus posttranscriptional regulatory element
   6376..6395    +  misc_feature   cPPT/CTS (fragment): central polypurine tract and central termination sequence of HIV-1
   6397..6630    +  LTR            3' LTR (ΔU3): self-inactivating 3' long terminal repeat (LTR) from HIV-1
   6708..6829    +  polyA_signal   SV40 poly(A) signal: SV40 polyadenylation signal
   6869..7004    +  rep_origin     SV40 ori: SV40 origin of replication
   7025..7043    -  promoter       T7 promoter: promoter for bacteriophage T7 RNA polymerase
   7051..7206    +  CDS            lacZα (fragment): LacZα fragment of β-galactosidase; lacZ fragment
   7211..7639    +  rep_origin     f1 ori (sequence partly withheld): f1 bacteriophage origin of replication; arrow indicates direction of (+) strand synthesis
   7692..7796    +  promoter       AmpR promoter: bla
   7797..8657    +  CDS            AmpR: β-lactamase; bla; confers resistance to ampicillin, carbenicillin, and related antibiotics
   8828..9416    +  rep_origin     ori: high-copy-number ColE1/pMB1/pBR322/pUC origin of replication
   9599..9691    +  CDS            lacI (fragment): lac repressor; lacI; The lac repressor binds to the lac operator to inhibit transcription in E. coli. This inhibition can be relieved by adding lactose or isopropyl-β-D-thiogalactopyranoside (IPTG).
   9704..9725    +  protein_bind   CAP binding site: CAP binding activates transcription in the presence of cAMP. E. coli catabolite activator protein
   9740..9770    +  promoter       lac promoter: promoter for the E. coli lac operon
   9778..9794    +  protein_bind   lac operator: The lac repressor binds to the lac operator to inhibit transcription in E. coli. This inhibition can be relieved by adding lactose or isopropyl-β-D-thiogalactopyranoside (IPTG). lac repressor encoded by lacI
   9839..9857    +  promoter       T3 promoter: promoter for bacteriophage T3 RNA polymerase
>Addgene plasmid #142980 | TFORF2710 | addgene full sequence | sequence record 397328 | Addgene NGS Result
TTAATGTAGTCTTATGCAATACTCTTGTAGTCTTGCAACATGGTAACGATGAGTTAGCAACATGCCTTAC
AAGGAGAGAAAAAGCACCGTGCATGCCGATTGGTGGAAGTAAGGTGGTACGATCGTGCCTTATTAGGAAG
GCAACAGACGGGTCTGACATGGATTGGACGAACCACTGAATTGCCGCATTGCAGAGATATTGTATTTAAG
TGCCTAGCTCGATACATAAACGGGTCTCTCTGGTTAGACCAGATCTGAGCCTGGGAGCTCTCTGGCTAAC
TAGGGAACCCACTGCTTAAGCCTCAATAAAGCTTGCCTTGAGTGCTTCAAGTAGTGTGTGCCCGTCTGTT
GTGTGACTCTGGTAACTAGAGATCCCTCAGACCCTTTTAGTCAGTGTGGAAAATCTCTAGCAGTGGCGCC
CGAACAGGGACTTGAAAGCGAAAGGGAAACCAGAGGAGCTCTCTCGACGCAGGACTCGGCTTGCTGAAGC
GCGCACGGCAAGAGGCGAGGGGCGGCGACTGGTGAGTACGCCAAAAATTTTGACTAGCGGAGGCTAGAAG
GAGAGAGATGGGTGCGAGAGCGTCAGTATTAAGCGGGGGAGAATTAGATCGCGATGGGAAAAAATTCGGT
TAAGGCCAGGGGGAAAGAAAAAATATAAATTAAAACATATAGTATGGGCAAGCAGGGAGCTAGAACGATT
CGCAGTTAATCCTGGCCTGTTAGAAACATCAGAAGGCTGTAGACAAATACTGGGACAGCTACAACCATCC
CTTCAGACAGGATCAGAAGAACTTAGATCATTATATAATACAGTAGCAACCCTCTATTGTGTGCATCAAA
GGATAGAGATAAAAGACACCAAGGAAGCTTTAGACAAGATAGAGGAAGAGCAAAACAAAAGTAAGACCAC
CGCACAGCAAGCGGCCGCTGATCTTCAGACCTGGAGGAGGAGATATGAGGGACAATTGGAGAAGTGAATT
ATATAAATATAAAGTAGTAAAAATTGAACCATTAGGAGTAGCACCCACCAAGGCAAAGAGAAGAGTGGTG
CAGAGAGAAAAAAGAGCAGTGGGAATAGGAGCTTTGTTCCTTGGGTTCTTGGGAGCAGCAGGAAGCACTA
TGGGCGCAGCGTCAATGACGCTGACGGTACAGGCCAGACAATTATTGTCTGGTATAGTGCAGCAGCAGAA
CAATTTGCTGAGGGCTATTGAGGCGCAACAGCATCTGTTGCAACTCACAGTCTGGGGCATCAAGCAGCTC
CAGGCAAGAATCCTGGCTGTGGAAAGATACCTAAAGGATCAACAGCTCCTGGGGATTTGGGGTTGCTCTG
GAAAACTCATTTGCACCACTGCTGTGCCTTGGAATGCTAGTTGGAGTAATAAATCTCTGGAACAGATTTG
GAATCACACGACCTGGATGGAGTGGGACAGAGAAATTAACAATTACACAAGCTTAATACACTCCTTAATT
GAAGAATCGCAAAACCAGCAAGAAAAGAATGAACAAGAATTATTGGAATTAGATAAATGGGCAAGTTTGT
GGAATTGGTTTAACATAACAAATTGGCTGTGGTATATAAAATTATTCATAATGATAGTAGGAGGCTTGGT
AGGTTTAAGAATAGTTTTTGCTGTACTTTCTATAGTGAATAGAGTTAGGCAGGGATATTCACCATTATCG
TTTCAGACCCACCTCCCAACCCCGAGGGGACCCATGCATTGCATCTCAATTAGTCAGCAACCAGGTGTGG
AAAGTCCCCAGGCTCCCCAGCAGGCAGAAGTATGCAAAGCATGCGTCTCAATTAGTCAGCAACCATAGTC
CCGCCCCTAACTCCGCCCATCCCGCCCCTAACTCCGCCCAGTTCCGCCCATTCTCCGCCCCATGGCTGAC
TAATTTTTTTTATTTATGCAGAGGCCGAGGCCGCCTCGGCCTCTGAGCTATTCCAGAAGTAGTGAGGAGG
CTTTTTTGGAGGCCTAGGCTTTTGCAAAAAGCTTTCTAGAGGTACCACCGGAGCTTACCATGACCGAGTA
CAAGCCCACGGTGCGCCTCGCCACCCGCGACGACGTCCCCAGGGCCGTACGCACCCTCGCCGCCGCGTTC
GCCGACTACCCCGCCACGCGCCACACCGTCGATCCGGACCGCCACATCGAGCGGGTCACCGAGCTGCAAG
AACTCTTCCTCACGCGCGTCGGGCTCGACATCGGCAAGGTGTGGGTCGCGGACGACGGCGCCGCCGTGGC
GGTCTGGACCACGCCGGAGAGCGTCGAAGCGGGGGCGGTGTTCGCCGAGATCGGCCCGCGCATGGCCGAG
TTGAGCGGTTCCCGGCTGGCCGCGCAGCAACAGATGGAAGGCCTCCTGGCGCCGCACCGGCCCAAGGAGC
CCGCGTGGTTCCTGGCCACCGTCGGCGTCTCGCCCGACCACCAGGGCAAGGGTCTGGGCAGCGCCGTCGT
GCTCCCCGGAGTGGAGGCGGCCGAGCGCGCCGGGGTGCCCGCCTTCCTGGAGACCTCCGCGCCCCGCAAC
CTCCCCTTCTACGAGCGGCTCGGCTTCACCGTCACCGCCGACGTCGAGGTGCCCGAAGGACCGCGCACCT
GGTGCATGACCCGCAAGCCCGGTGCCAGTTAACGAATTCTAGATCTTGAGACAAATGGCAGTATTCATCC
ACAATTTTAAAAGAAAAGGGGGGATTGGGGGGTACAGTGCAGGGGAAAGAATAGTAGACATAATAGCAAC
AGACATACAAACTAAAGAATTACAAAAACAAATTACAAAAATTCAAAATTTTCGGGTTTATTACAGGGAC
AGCAGAGATCCACTTTGGCGCCGGCTCGAGGCCTGCAGGTGCAAAGATGGATAAAGTTTTAAACAGAGAG
GAATCTTTGCAGCTAATGGACCTTCTAGGTCTTGAAAGGAGTGGGAATTGGCTCCGGTGCCCGTCAGTGG
GCAGAGCGCACATCGCCCACAGTCCCCGAGAAGTTGGGGGGAGGGGTCGGCAATTGAACCGGTGCCTAGA
GAAGGTGGCGCGGGGTAAACTGGGAAAGTGATGTCGTGTACTGGCTCCGCCTTTTTCCCGAGGGTGGGGG
AGAACCGTATATAAGTGCAGTAGTCGCCGTGAACGTTCTTTTTCGCAACGGGTTTGCCGCCAGAACACAG
GTAAGTGCCGTGTGTGGTTCCCGCGGGCCTGGCCTCTTTACGGGTTATGGCCCTTGCGTGCCTTGAATTA
CTTCCACCTGGCTGCAGTACGTGATTCTTGATCCCGAGCTTCGGGTTGGAAGTGGGTGGGAGAGTTCGAG
GCCTTGCGCTTAAGGAGCCCCTTCGCCTCGTGCTTGAGTTGAGGCCTGGCCTGGGCGCTGGGGCCGCCGC
GTGCGAATCTGGTGGCACCTTCGCGCCTGTCTCGCTGCTTTCGATAAGTCTCTAGCCATTTAAAATTTTT
GATGACCTGCTGCGACGCTTTTTTTCTGGCAAGATAGTCTTGTAAATGCGGGCCAAGATCTGCACACTGG
TATTTCGGTTTTTGGGGCCGCGGGCGGCGACGGGGCCCGTGCGTCCCAGCGCACATGTTCGGCGAGGCGG
GGCCTGCGAGCGCGGCCACCGAGAATCGGACGGGGGTAGTCTCAAGCTGGCCGGCCTGCTCTGGTGCCTG
GCCTCGCGCCGCCGTGTATCGCCCCGCCCTGGGCGGCAAGGCTGGCCCGGTCGGCACCAGTTGCGTGAGC
GGAAAGATGGCCGCTTCCCGGCCCTGCTGCAGGGAGCTCAAAATGGAGGACGCGGCGCTCGGGAGAGCGG
GCGGGTGAGTCACCCACACAAAGGAAAAGGGCCTTTCCGTCCTCAGCCGTCGCTTCATGTGACTCCACGG
AGTACCGGGCGCCGTCCAGGCACCTCGATTAGTTCTCGAGCTTTTGGAGTACGTCGTCTTTAGGTTGGGG
GGAGGGGTTTTATGCGATGGAGTTTCCCCACACTGAGTGGGTGGAGACTGAAGTTAGGCCAGCTTGGCAC
TTGATGTAATTCTCCTTGGAATTTGCCCTTTTTGAGTTTGGATCTTGGTTCATTCTCAAGCCTCAGACAG
TGGTTCAAAGTTTTTTTCTTCCATTTCAGGTGTCGTGAGGCTAGCACCGCCACCATGGAGCGGTCACAGT
GTGGCAGCAGAGACCGAGGCGTTAGCGGCCGACCTCACTTGGCCCCTGGGCTAGTGGTGGCTGCCCCTCC
GCCCCCGTCCCCGGCGTTGCCGGTACCATCGGGGATGCAGGTTCCCCCAGCGTTCCTGCGGCCGCCCAGC
CTCTTTCTGCGAGCAGCGGCCGCGGCCGCCGCCGCCGCTGCCGCCACCTCGGGAAGCGGAGGCTGCCCGC
CGGCTCCCGGGCTGGAGAGCGGGGTAGGCGCGGTGGGCTGCGGCTACCCGCGGACGCCCAAGTGCGCCCG
CTGTCGTAACCATGGTGTGGTGTCAGCGCTCAAGGGCCACAAGCGCTTCTGCCGCTGGCGGGACTGCGCG
TGTGCCAAGTGCACCCTGATCGCCGAGCGCCAGCGCGTCATGGCCGCCCAGGTGGCGCTGCGCAGGCAGC
AGGCGCAGGAGGAGAGCGAAGCCCGGGGGCTACAGAGGCTCCTGTGCTCGGGGCTCTCCTGGCCCCCCGG
TGGTCGGGCATCCGGGGGCGGCGGCAGAGCCGAGAATCCACAGTCCACGGGCGGCCCTGCGGCGGGGGCT
GCGCTGGGACTGGGTGCCTTGAGACAGGCCAGTGGTTCCGCGACCCCCGCTTTCGAAGTTTTCCAGCAAG
ATTATCCTGAGGAAAAACAAGAACAAAAAGAGAGTAAATGTGAGTCATGCCAGAATGGACAAGAAGAACT
GATCTCCAAATCCCATCAGCTTTACCTAGGATCATCTTCTAGGTCTAATGGTGTCATTGGGAAACAAAGT
ATCGGGTCATCTATTTCAGAATACTCCAACAAGCCTGATAGTATCCTGTCTCCTCATCCTGGAGAGCAAT
CAGGAGGTGAAGAGAGTCCCAGGTCCTTATCATCCTCTGATCTGGAATCAGGAAATGAAAGTGAATGGGT
CAAAGACTTGACTGCGACCAAGGCAAGCCTTCCGACAGTGTCCTCAAGACCAAGAGATCCTCTTGATATC
CTTACTAAGATTTTCCCAAATTACAGGCGCAGCCGGCTAGAAGGCATTCTACGGTTCTGCAAAGGGGATG
TGGTCCAAGCCATTGAACAGGTTTTAAATGGCAAAGAACACAAGCCAGACAACAGGAACCTAGCAAACTC
AGAAGAACTGGAAAACACAGCCTTTCAGAGAGCTTCAAGTTTTAGTCTTGCTGGAATTGGTTTTGGAACT
CTAGGTAATAAATCAGCTTTCTCTCCTCTTCAAACTACTTCTGCTTCTTATGGAGGTGATTCAAGTCTCT
ACGGCGTAAATCCTAGAGTAGGTATCAGTCCATTAAGGCTGGCATATTCTTCTGCAGGAAGAGGGTTATC
TGGTTTTATGTCACCCTACCTAACACCTGGGTTAGTACCAACCTTACCTTTTCGGCCAGCTTTGGATTAT
GCCTTTTCAGGGATGATTAGAGATTCTTCCTACCTTTCCAGTAAAGACTCAATAACTTGTGGCAGACTGT
ACTTCAGACCAAATCAGGACAATCCGTAGTAATGAACTAGTCCGTAACTTGAAAGTATTTCGATTTCTTG
GCTTTATATATCTTGTGGAAAGGACGATCTCGCATGGTCCCGCTGCTTTCGACGCGTTAAGTCGACAATC
AACCTCTGGATTACAAAATTTGTGAAAGATTGACTGGTATTCTTAACTATGTTGCTCCTTTTACGCTATG
TGGATACGCTGCTTTAATGCCTTTGTATCATGCTATTGCTTCCCGTATGGCTTTCATTTTCTCCTCCTTG
TATAAATCCTGGTTGCTGTCTCTTTATGAGGAGTTGTGGCCCGTTGTCAGGCAACGTGGCGTGGTGTGCA
CTGTGTTTGCTGACGCAACCCCCACTGGTTGGGGCATTGCCACCACCTGTCAGCTCCTTTCCGGGACTTT
CGCTTTCCCCCTCCCTATTGCCACGGCGGAACTCATCGCCGCCTGCCTTGCCCGCTGCTGGACAGGGGCT
CGGCTGTTGGGCACTGACAATTCCGTGGTGTTGTCGGGGAAATCATCGTCCTTTCCTTGGCTGCTCGCCT
GTGTTGCCACCTGGATTCTGCGCGGGACGTCCTTCTGCTACGTCCCTTCGGCCCTCAATCCAGCGGACCT
TCCTTCCCGCGGCCTGCTGCCGGCTCTGCGGCCTCTTCCGCGTCTTCGCCTTCGCCCTCAGACGAGTCGG
ATCTCCCTTTGGGCCGCCTCCCCGCGTCGACTTTAAGACCAATGACTTACAAGGCAGCTGTAGATCTTAG
CCACTTTTTAAAAGAAAAGGGGGGACTGGAAGGGCTAATTCACTCCCAACGAAGACAAGATCTGCTTTTT
GCTTGTACTGGGTCTCTCTGGTTAGACCAGATCTGAGCCTGGGAGCTCTCTGGCTAACTAGGGAACCCAC
TGCTTAAGCCTCAATAAAGCTTGCCTTGAGTGCTTCAAGTAGTGTGTGCCCGTCTGTTGTGTGACTCTGG
TAACTAGAGATCCCTCAGACCCTTTTAGTCAGTGTGGAAAATCTCTAGCAGTACGTATAGTAGTTCATGT
CATCTTATTATTCAGTATTTATAACTTGCAAAGAAATGAATATCAGAGAGTGAGAGGAACTTGTTTATTG
CAGCTTATAATGGTTACAAATAAAGCAATAGCATCACAAATTTCACAAATAAAGCATTTTTTTCACTGCA
TTCTAGTTGTGGTTTGTCCAAACTCATCAATGTATCTTATCATGTCTGGCTCTAGCTATCCCGCCCCTAA
CTCCGCCCATCCCGCCCCTAACTCCGCCCAGTTCCGCCCATTCTCCGCCCCATGGCTGACTAATTTTTTT
TATTTATGCAGAGGCCGAGGCCGCCTCGGCCTCTGAGCTATTCCAGAAGTAGTGAGGAGGCTTTTTTGGA
GGCCTAGGGACGTACCCAATTCGCCCTATAGTGAGTCGTATTACGCGCGCTCACTGGCCGTCGTTTTACA
ACGTCGTGACTGGGAAAACCCTGGCGTTACCCAACTTAATCGCCTTGCAGCACATCCCCCTTTCGCCAGC
TGGCGTAATAGCGAAGAGGCCCGCACCGATCGCCCTTCCCAACAGTTGCGCAGCCTGAATGGCGAATGGG
[124 nt withheld, positions 7211-7334]
C
[91 nt withheld, positions 7336-7426]
A
[49 nt withheld, positions 7428-7476]
CCTTTGACGTTGGAGTCCACGTTCTTT
[37 nt withheld, positions 7504-7540]
ACCCTATCTCGGTCTATTCTTTTGATTTATAAGGGATTTTGCCGATTTCGGCCTATTGGTTAAAAAATGA
GCTGATTTAACAAAAATTTAACGCGAATTTTAACAAAATATTAACGCTTACAATTTAGGTGGCACTTTTC
GGGGAAATGTGCGCGGAACCCCTATTTGTTTATTTTTCTAAATACATTCAAATATGTATCCGCTCATGAG
ACAATAACCCTGATAAATGCTTCAATAATATTGAAAAAGGAAGAGTATGAGTATTCAACATTTCCGTGTC
GCCCTTATTCCCTTTTTTGCGGCATTTTGCCTTCCTGTTTTTGCTCACCCAGAAACGCTGGTGAAAGTAA
AAGATGCTGAAGATCAGTTGGGTGCACGAGTGGGTTACATCGAACTGGATCTCAACAGCGGTAAGATCCT
TGAGAGTTTTCGCCCCGAAGAACGTTTTCCAATGATGAGCACTTTTAAAGTTCTGCTATGTGGCGCGGTA
TTATCCCGTATTGACGCCGGGCAAGAGCAACTCGGTCGCCGCATACACTATTCTCAGAATGACTTGGTTG
AGTACTCACCAGTCACAGAAAAGCATCTTACGGATGGCATGACAGTAAGAGAATTATGCAGTGCTGCCAT
AACCATGAGTGATAACACTGCGGCCAACTTACTTCTGACAACGATCGGAGGACCGAAGGAGCTAACCGCT
TTTTTGCACAACATGGGGGATCATGTAACTCGCCTTGATCGTTGGGAACCGGAGCTGAATGAAGCCATAC
CAAACGACGAGCGTGACACCACGATGCCTGTAGCAATGGCAACAACGTTGCGCAAACTATTAACTGGCGA
ACTACTTACTCTAGCTTCCCGGCAACAATTAATAGACTGGATGGAGGCGGATAAAGTTGCAGGACCACTT
CTGCGCTCGGCCCTTCCGGCTGGCTGGTTTATTGCTGATAAATCTGGAGCCGGTGAGCGTGGGTCTCGCG
GTATCATTGCAGCACTGGGGCCAGATGGTAAGCCCTCCCGTATCGTAGTTATCTACACGACGGGGAGTCA
GGCAACTATGGATGAACGAAATAGACAGATCGCTGAGATAGGTGCCTCACTGATTAAGCATTGGTAACTG
TCAGACCAAGTTTACTCATATATACTTTAGATTGATTTAAAACTTCATTTTTAATTTAAAAGGATCTAGG
TGAAGATCCTTTTTGATAATCTCATGACCAAAATCCCTTAACGTGAGTTTTCGTTCCACTGAGCGTCAGA
CCCCGTAGAAAAGATCAAAGGATCTTCTTGAGATCCTTTTTTTCTGCGCGTAATCTGCTGCTTGCAAACA
AAAAAACCACCGCTACCAGCGGTGGTTTGTTTGCCGGATCAAGAGCTACCAACTCTTTTTCCGAAGGTAA
CTGGCTTCAGCAGAGCGCAGATACCAAATACTGTTCTTCTAGTGTAGCCGTAGTTAGGCCACCACTTCAA
GAACTCTGTAGCACCGCCTACATACCTCGCTCTGCTAATCCTGTTACCAGTGGCTGCTGCCAGTGGCGAT
AAGTCGTGTCTTACCGGGTTGGACTCAAGACGATAGTTACCGGATAAGGCGCAGCGGTCGGGCTGAACGG
GGGGTTCGTGCACACAGCCCAGCTTGGAGCGAACGACCTACACCGAACTGAGATACCTACAGCGTGAGCT
ATGAGAAAGCGCCACGCTTCCCGAAGGGAGAAAGGCGGACAGGTATCCGGTAAGCGGCAGGGTCGGAACA
GGAGAGCGCACGAGGGAGCTTCCAGGGGGAAACGCCTGGTATCTTTATAGTCCTGTCGGGTTTCGCCACC
TCTGACTTGAGCGTCGATTTTTGTGATGCTCGTCAGGGGGGCGGAGCCTATGGAAAAACGCCAGCAACGC
GGCCTTTTTACGGTTCCTGGCCTTTTGCTGGCCTTTTGCTCACATGTTCTTTCCTGCGTTATCCCCTGAT
TCTGTGGATAACCGTATTACCGCCTTTGAGTGAGCTGATACCGCTCGCCGCAGCCGAACGACCGAGCGCA
GCGAGTCAGTGAGCGAGGAAGCGGAAGAGCGCCCAATACGCAAACCGCCTCTCCCCGCGCGTTGGCCGAT
TCATTAATGCAGCTGGCACGACAGGTTTCCCGACTGGAAAGCGGGCAGTGAGCGCAACGCAATTAATGTG
AGTTAGCTCACTCATTAGGCACCCCAGGCTTTACACTTTATGCTTCCGGCTCGTATGTTGTGTGGAATTG
TGAGCGGATAACAATTTCACACAGGAAACAGCTATGACCATGATTACGCCAAGCGCGCAATTAACCCTCA
CTAAAGGGAACAAAAGCTGGAGCTGCAAGC
