>Addgene plasmid #142980 | TFORF2710 | depositor partial sequence | sequence record 281078 | Insert
ACCGCCACCATGGAGCGGTCACAGTGTGGCAGCAGAGACCGAGGCGTTAGCGGCCGACCTCACTTGGCCC
CTGGGCTAGTGGTGGCTGCCCCTCCGCCCCCGTCCCCGGCGTTGCCGGTACCATCGGGGATGCAGGTTCC
CCCAGCGTTCCTGCGGCCGCCCAGCCTCTTTCTGCGAGCAGCGGCCGCGGCCGCCGCCGCCGCTGCCGCC
ACCTCGGGAAGCGGAGGCTGCCCGCCGGCTCCCGGGCTGGAGAGCGGGGTAGGCGCGGTGGGCTGCGGCT
ACCCGCGGACGCCCAAGTGCGCCCGCTGTCGTAACCATGGTGTGGTGTCAGCGCTCAAGGGCCACAAGCG
CTTCTGCCGCTGGCGGGACTGCGCGTGTGCCAAGTGCACCCTGATCGCCGAGCGCCAGCGCGTCATGGCC
GCCCAGGTGGCGCTGCGCAGGCAGCAGGCGCAGGAGGAGAGCGAAGCCCGGGGGCTACAGAGGCTCCTGT
GCTCGGGGCTCTCCTGGCCCCCCGGTGGTCGGGCATCCGGGGGCGGCGGCAGAGCCGAGAATCCACAGTC
CACGGGCGGCCCTGCGGCGGGGGCTGCGCTGGGACTGGGTGCCTTGAGACAGGCCAGTGGTTCCGCGACC
CCCGCTTTCGAAGTTTTCCAGCAAGATTATCCTGAGGAAAAACAAGAACAAAAAGAGAGTAAATGTGAGT
CATGCCAGAATGGACAAGAAGAACTGATCTCCAAATCCCATCAGCTTTACCTAGGATCATCTTCTAGGTC
TAATGGTGTCATTGGGAAACAAAGTATCGGGTCATCTATTTCAGAATACTCCAACAAGCCTGATAGTATC
CTGTCTCCTCATCCTGGAGAGCAATCAGGAGGTGAAGAGAGTCCCAGGTCCTTATCATCCTCTGATCTGG
AATCAGGAAATGAAAGTGAATGGGTCAAAGACTTGACTGCGACCAAGGCAAGCCTTCCGACAGTGTCCTC
AAGACCAAGAGATCCTCTTGATATCCTTACTAAGATTTTCCCAAATTACAGGCGCAGCCGGCTAGAAGGC
ATTCTACGGTTCTGCAAAGGGGATGTGGTCCAAGCCATTGAACAGGTTTTAAATGGCAAAGAACACAAGC
CAGACAACAGGAACCTAGCAAACTCAGAAGAACTGGAAAACACAGCCTTTCAGAGAGCTTCAAGTTTTAG
TCTTGCTGGAATTGGTTTTGGAACTCTAGGTAATAAATCAGCTTTCTCTCCTCTTCAAACTACTTCTGCT
TCTTATGGAGGTGATTCAAGTCTCTACGGCGTAAATCCTAGAGTAGGTATCAGTCCATTAAGGCTGGCAT
ATTCTTCTGCAGGAAGAGGGTTATCTGGTTTTATGTCACCCTACCTAACACCTGGGTTAGTACCAACCTT
ACCTTTTCGGCCAGCTTTGGATTATGCCTTTTCAGGGATGATTAGAGATTCTTCCTACCTTTCCAGTAAA
GACTCAATAACTTGTGGCAGACTGTACTTCAGACCAAATCAGGACAATCCGTAGTAATGAACTAGTCCGT
AACTTGAAAGTATTTCGATTTCTTGGCTTTATATATCTTGTGGAAAGGACGATCTCGCATGGTCCCGCTG
CTTTCG
