>Addgene plasmid #142980 | TFORF2710 | depositor partial sequence | sequence record 281079 | Barcode
TCTCGCATGGTCCCGCTGCTTTCG
